Addgene plasmid #49793: pUC6
Purpose: (Empty Backbone) E. coli cloning vector
Depositing lab: Joachim Messing. Depositing organization: University of Minnesota. Publication: The pUC plasmids, an M13mp7-derived system for insertion mutagenesis and sequencing with synthetic universal primers. Vieira J, Messing J. Gene. 1982 Oct;19(3):259-68. 10.1016/0378-1119(82)90015-4 PubMed 6295879.
Backbone
  Vector backbone: pBR322
  Backbone manufacturer: ATCC
  Modifications to backbone: The plasmid constructions are derived from pBR322 (Bolivar et al., 1977). The first derivative is pURl (Ruther, 1980), a mini pBR322 containing nucleotides 2067 to 4362 map position and the ampicillin-resistance gene. The PstI site CTGCAG (3612) was changed to CTACAG to yield pUC3. The HincII site GTCAAC (3908) was changed to GTCAAT to yield pUC5. The AccI site (2246) was deleted by BAL31 treatment of yield pUC6.
  Vector type: cloning vector
  Promoter: none
Growth in bacteria
  Bacterial resistance: Ampicillin, 100 μg/mL
  Growth temperature: 37°C
  Growth strain: DH5alpha
  Copy number: High Copy
Gene/Insert
  Cloning method: Restriction Enzyme
  Sequencing primers: 5′ M13-F20; 3′ M13R
Terms and licenses: Academic/Nonprofit Terms; Industry Terms: Not Available to Industry
How to cite: pUC6 was a gift from Joachim Messing (Addgene plasmid # 49793 ; http://n2t.net/addgene:49793 ; RRID:Addgene_49793)
