[The description below was written by a language model from this plasmid's Addgene catalogue record.]
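Description:
pUC6 is an empty E. coli cloning vector and one of the early intermediates in the lineage that led from pBR322 to the pUC plasmid series. It descends from pUR1, a minimal pBR322 derivative that retains only the segment spanning roughly map positions 2067 to 4362, which carries the ampicillin-resistance gene. No feature table accompanies the record, but this segment of pBR322 is also the part that holds its replication origin. The plasmid is maintained at high copy number in standard laboratory strains and selected with ampicillin.

The defining feature of pUC6 is the stepwise removal of restriction sites from the backbone rather than the addition of any payload. Single-base changes first eliminated the PstI site, giving pUC3, and then the HincII site, giving pUC5. The AccI site was then removed by a BAL31 exonuclease deletion to produce pUC6. Clearing these sites from the vector body is what allows the same enzymes to cut uniquely within a polylinker introduced later, the design principle behind the M13mp7-derived pUC system for insertional cloning and sequencing with universal primers.

The record lists no promoter and no insert, and cloning is by restriction enzyme. M13 forward and reverse primers are listed for sequencing, but the record does not describe a lacZ alpha fragment or multiple cloning site in this construct, so the presence of their binding sites cannot be confirmed from the information given. pUC6 is mainly of interest as a minimal ampicillin-resistant backbone and as a historical reference point in vector development.
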