>Addgene plasmid #49793 | pUC6 | addgene partial sequence | sequence record 91439 | M13pUC-Rev 5'-AGCGGATAACAATTTCACACAGG-3'
CTTGCAGCACATCCCCCTTTCGCCAGCTGGCGTAATAGCGAAGAGGCCCGCACCGATCGCCCTTCCCAAC
AGTTGCGCAGCCTGAATGGCGAATGGCGCTCTTCCGCTTCCTCGCTCACTGACTCGCTGCGCTCGGTCGT
TCGGCTGCGGCGAGCGGTATCAGCTCACTCAAAGGCGGTAATACGGTTATCCACAGAATCAGGGGATAAC
GCAGGAAAGAACATGTGAGCAAAAGGCCAGCAAAAGGCCAGGAACCGTAAAAAGGCCGCGTTGCTGGCGT
TTTTCCATAGGCTCCGCCCCCCTGACGAGCATCACAAAAATCGACGCTCAAGTCAGAGGTGGCGAAACCC
GACAGGACTATAAAGATACCAGGCGTTTCCCCCTGGAAGCTCCCTCGTGCGCTCTCCTGTTCCGACCCTG
CCGCTTACCGGATACCTGTCCGCCTTTCTCCCTTCGGGAA
