>Addgene plasmid #49793 | pUC6 | addgene partial sequence | sequence record 91456 | M13-F20 5'-TGTAAAACGACGGCCAGT-3'
CTGTTTCTGTGTGAATTGTTATCCGCTCACAATTCCACACAACATACGAGCCGGAAGCATAAAGTGTAAA
GCCTGGGGTGCCTAATGAGTGAGCTAACTCACATTAATTGCGTTGCGCTCACTGCCCGCTTTCCAGTCGG
GAAACCTGTCGTGCCAGCTGCATTAATGAATCGGCCAACGCGCGGGGAGAGGCGGTTTGCGTATTGGGCG
CCTGATGCGGTATTTTCTCCTTACGCATCTGTGCGGTATTTCACACCGCATATGGTGCACTCTCAGTACA
ATCTGCTCTGATGCCGCATAGTTAAGCCAGTATACACTCCGCTATCGCTACGTGACTGGGTCATGGCTGC
GCCCCGACACCCGCCAACACCCGCTGACGCGCCCTGACGGGCTTGTCTGCTCCCGGCATCCGCTTACAGA
CAAGCTGTGACCGTCTCCGGGAGCTGCATGTGTCAGAGGTTTTCACCGTCATCACCGAAACGCGCGAGAC
GAAAGGGCCTCGTGATACGCCTATTTTTATAGGTTAATGTCATGATAATAATGGTTTCTTAGACGTCAGG
TGGCACTTTTCGGGGAAATGTGCGCGGAACCCCTATTTGTTTATTTTTCTAAATACATTCAAATATGTAT
CCGCTCATGAGACAATAACCCTGATAAATGCTTCAATAATATTGAAAAAGGAAGAGTATGAGTATTCAAC
ATTTCCGTGTCGCCCTTATTCCCTTTTTTGCGGCATTTTGCCTTCCTGTTTTTGCTCACCCAGAAACGCT
GGTGAAAGTAAAAGATGCTGAAGATCAGTTGGGTGCACGAGTGG
