>Addgene plasmid #49793 | pUC6 | addgene partial sequence | sequence record 91981 | Lac-promoter 5'-CACTTTATGCTTCCGGCTCG-3'
ATACAATTTCACACAGGAAACAGCTATGACCATGATTACGAATTCACTGGCCGTCGTTTTACAACGTCGT
GACTGGGAAAACCCTGGCGTTACCCAACTTAATCGCCTTGCAGCACATCCCCCTTTCGCCAGCTGGCGTA
ATAGCGAAGAGGCCCGCACCGATCGCCCTTCCCAACAGTTGCGCAGCCTGAATGGCGAATGGCGCTCTTC
CGCTTCCTCGCTCACTGACTCGCTGCGCTCGGTCGTTCGGCTGCGGCGAGCGGTATCAGCTCACTCAAAG
GCGGTAATACGGTTATCCACAGAATCAGGGGATAACGCAGGAAAGAACATGTGAGCAAAAGGCCAGCAAA
AGGCCAGGAACCGTAAAAAGGCCGCGTTGCTGGCGTTTTTCCATAGGCTCCGCCCCCCTGACGAGCATCA
CAAAAATCGACGCTCAAGTCAGAGGTGGCGAAACCCGACAGGACTATAAAGATACCAGGCGTTTCCCCCT
GGAAGCTCCCTCGTGCGCTCTCCTGTTCCGACCCTGCCGCTTACCGGATACCTGTCCGCCTTTCTCCCTT
CGGGAAGCGTGGCGCTTTCTCATAGCTCACGCTGTAGGTATCTCAGTTCGGTGTAGGTCGTTCGCTCCAA
GCTGGGCTGTGTGCACGAACCCCCCGTTCAGCCCGACCGCTGCGCCTTATCCGGTAACTATCGTCTTGAG
TCCAACCCGGTAAGACACGACTTATCGCCACTGGCAGCAGCCACTGGTAACAGGATTAGCAGAGCGAGGT
ATGTAGGCGGTGCTACAGAGTTCTTGAAGTGGTGGCCTAACTACGGCTACACTAGAAGAACAGTATTTGG
TATCT
